Addgene plasmid #229877: pHW1391
Purpose: Negative selection marker for extrachromosomal arrays during RMCE crosses - Psnt-1::HisCl1 cDNA::SL2::mScarlet-I-C1::tbb-2 3'UTR
Depositing lab: Han Wang. Depositing organization: University of Wisconsin, Madison. Publication: A versatile site-directed gene trap strategy to manipulate gene activity and control gene expression in Caenorhabditis elegans. Khan H, Huang X, Raj V, Wang H. PLoS Genet. 2025 Jan 22;21(1):e1011541. doi: 10.1371/journal.pgen.1011541. eCollection 2025 Jan. PubMed 39841730.
Backbone
  Vector backbone: pMLS257
  Backbone manufacturer: Erik Jorgensen, Addgene plasmid #73716
  Vector type: Worm Expression
Growth in bacteria
  Bacterial resistance: Ampicillin, 100 μg/mL
  Growth temperature: 37°C
  Growth strain: DH5alpha
  Copy number: High Copy
Gene/Insert
  Gene/Insert name: Psnt-1::HisCl1 cDNA::SL2::mScarlet-I-C1::tbb-2 3'UTR
  Species: C. elegans (nematode), Synthetic
  Tag / fusion protein: mScarlet-I-C1 (C terminal on insert)
  Cloning method: Gibson Cloning
Terms and licenses: Academic/Nonprofit Terms; Industry Terms: Not Available to Industry
How to cite: pHW1391 was a gift from Han Wang (Addgene plasmid # 229877 ; http://n2t.net/addgene:229877 ; RRID:Addgene_229877)
