[The description below was written by a language model from this plasmid's Addgene catalogue record and pLannotate feature annotations shown in this document.]
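Description:
pHW1391 is a C. elegans expression plasmid built by Gibson cloning on the pMLS257 backbone, a pBluescript-type vector. It is maintained in E. coli through a high-copy ColE1/pUC origin and selected with ampicillin via the β-lactamase gene. The backbone also retains an f1 phage origin, remnants of the lac promoter/operator and lacZα region, and T3 and T7 promoters flanking the multiple cloning site into which the worm cassette was inserted.

The payload is a bicistronic operon described as Psnt-1::HisCl1 cDNA::SL2::mScarlet-I-C1::tbb-2 3'UTR. The snt-1 (synaptotagmin) promoter is generally used to drive broad neuronal expression. HisCl1 is a histamine-gated chloride channel; because worms do not use histamine as an endogenous neurotransmitter, exposure to histamine silences the expressing neurons and immobilises the animals that carry the transgene. An SL2 trans-splicing intergenic region separates this coding sequence from the red fluorescent protein mScarlet-I, so the reporter is made as an independent protein from the same transcript rather than as a true fusion, despite being catalogued as a C-terminal tag. The tbb-2 3'UTR supplies transcript termination and processing. The automated annotation recognises only mScarlet-I and the tbb-2 terminator within the insert; the roughly 4 kb upstream, which presumably holds the promoter, HisCl1 cDNA and SL2 region, is essentially unannotated, apart from a short match to a U6 downstream region that is probably incidental.

According to the record, the plasmid serves as a negative selection marker for extrachromosomal arrays during recombinase-mediated cassette exchange (RMCE) crosses. Array-bearing animals can be counter-selected with histamine and recognised by red fluorescence, which helps in recovering animals that have lost the array.
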