Features (pLannotate 1.2.2; 17 found; start..end, strand, type, name):
     31..61      +  promoter       lac promoter: promoter for the E. coli lac operon
     69..85      +  protein_bind   lac operator: The lac repressor binds to the lac operator to inhibit transcription in E. coli. This inhibition can be relieved by adding lactose or isopropyl-β-D-thiogalactopyranoside (IPTG). lac repressor encoded by lacI
    130..148     +  promoter       T3 promoter: promoter for bacteriophage T3 RNA polymerase
    161..191     +  misc_feature   MCS (fragment): pBluescript multiple cloning site
    192..209     +  misc_feature   MCS (fragment): pBluescript multiple cloning site
   1832..1851    -  misc_feature   3' CeU6 (fragment): region downstream of the C. elegans K09B11.12 U6 snRNA gene
   4180..5028    +  CDS            mScarlet-I: mScarlet-I is a basic (constitutively fluorescent) red fluorescent protein published in 2016, derived from synthetic construct. It is reported to be a rapidly-maturing monomer with moderate acid sensitivity.
   5035..5358    +  terminator     tbb-2 terminator: tbb-2; transcription terminator for the C. elegans tubulin beta-2 gene
   5365..5409    +  misc_feature   MCS (fragment): pBluescript multiple cloning site
   5418..5436    -  promoter       T7 promoter: promoter for bacteriophage T7 RNA polymerase
   5444..5599    +  CDS            lacZα (fragment): LacZα fragment of β-galactosidase; lacZ fragment
   5604..6032    +  rep_origin     f1 ori (sequence partly withheld): f1 bacteriophage origin of replication; arrow indicates direction of (+) strand synthesis
   6085..6189    +  promoter       AmpR promoter: bla
   6190..7050    +  CDS            AmpR: β-lactamase; bla; confers resistance to ampicillin, carbenicillin, and related antibiotics
   7221..7809    +  rep_origin     ori: high-copy-number ColE1/pMB1/pBR322/pUC origin of replication
   7987..8077    +  CDS            lacI (fragment): lac repressor; lacI; The lac repressor binds to the lac operator to inhibit transcription in E. coli. This inhibition can be relieved by adding lactose or isopropyl-β-D-thiogalactopyranoside (IPTG).
   8090..16      +  protein_bind   CAP binding site (across the origin): CAP binding activates transcription in the presence of cAMP. E. coli catabolite activator protein
>Addgene plasmid #229877 | pHW1391 | addgene full sequence | sequence record 460857 | Addgene NGS Result
GAGTTAGCTCACTCATTAGGCACCCCAGGCTTTACACTTTATGCTTCCGGCTCGTATGTTGTGTGGAATT
GTGAGCGGATAACAATTTCACACAGGAAACAGCTATGACCATGATTACGCCAAGCGCGCAATTAACCCTC
ACTAAAGGGAACAAAAGCTGGAGCTCCACCGCGGTGGCGGCCGCTCTAGAAGGGCTGCAGGAATTCGATT
TCCTTCAGAAGACGTGCTTTCCTTTTTCTTCTCGTATCGATCCCCCGTATGGAAGGCTCCTCGTTTCAAC
AGCCAACCCCTTCCCATTCGTTTTCGTCGTCCGTCTTCTTCTTCGTCTTCTTTTTTCTTTTCTTTTCCTT
TTTCTGCTGGTTTTTGCGAGAAAGAGTGTATGCGAGAAAAGCCAGTTGGGGAAAAGAAGAAGAAGCGGTG
GGAGGCTCGACGGCGCGGAGCACACTTCTTCTCTGAGTCTGTCTCTTGCTCACGACTCCAGTCCAACATC
TCCAGCTTCTCACTAAAACGTTTTCTTTTTTGCTCGTGTGTCGTGTGCTCTCAACAAACCGCTAAGGACT
ATAAAATATTGAATAGGTGCCAGCACTTTTTTGTTCTAGTTCCAGAAAAAGTATTTCTTGTATTGGATTT
TCGATTGCTTCACCGTTACAGATAATTTTTCATTGTGAAAAATATCAATATATGGGGGTATTTTGAAAAA
TGATATTTTCATATCGAGTTTTTTCAAAATCAGTTTGGTTTTGTTGGATATTGTTCAAAACGCATTTTGC
CCAAAAAATAAATATTGAAACTTTACAAACATTATTTGTAGCCCCGTTCCATGCCTATTCCTATTTTCCG
TTAAAAGCCAAAAATACAAATAAAAATGAAAAATCTGTTTTTCGAACAATGGTATTTTGGTCTCATCACA
CTTTTGACTCTTCTCAATTATGCTTCGAAATAGGAACGAATTCAAATTTAACTAATGGCACTTGGGGTGC
ATCTTCTTTTGAAACAGAAAACTGACCTTTCACCCAAATGAAAATTACATGAGCTTGTGAAGATGACACA
GGTCAGTAAAAAGAAAAAAGTGCGTGGGTATTTCTTTCTCCATAATTCTTGAAATTTCATTGGAGATATT
TTGAAGAGGTGGGCTCATCTAAACATTAAGCTTAAGATTTTTGAAATATTTGAAAGACCCAAAATAACTT
ACACAATCTTTTCAACAAAAAAAACTGTCATGAATTTTTATTTCTGAAAAGTCTCCAACATTGTCGACAA
AGGAATTGATTTTTAATGTCTTCAAATAATTTAGAAGCCGACAAATCAAAACTGTTGATGCCCTTCGCTC
ATCTCTGATTTATCATCGTATTTCTCAATTTCCCGCGAAGTTCGAATTTAGACATGTTCCAAGGTCTCCG
AAACTTTTCACCCCAGAACATCATACAAATATTTTATACAAGCTTGAAAAAATGTTACTAAGAAATTTTA
TCTCCAGCAACCTAACATATAGTTACTAGAAACATTGTTGGCTGCCAAGTTCTGAGAAACACTACAATTT
TTAAAGTTTTTCCGAAAACTTTTTTAAATCTTTAAGTAACTTATCCATTCTCTCAGTTCTTGAAATATGT
TAGTGACAAGTTTTAAATATTTTTCCCAAGCCTATCTTGCAAAACTCCTGAATTAGAATCATTATTCAAA
GCCATGGGAAAATCAAGAATGCAACCACCACCGCAAATGCTCGATGTGAGCTTTCCCCAAAATTTGCATC
CTCTACAACACTTCTTTTTCACCTGCCCTCCGAAAGAGCACCTCTTCTCTTCTTTTTTTTGCTCTGACGA
CGACATCTAACAAAAAATCAATTTTTTTTCGTTTTTCCAAGCGGTCCTTTCGTGTAGTCGACCCATTCGT
ATTATCATTCGATGCTTTTTCACTTCTTATTTTTCGTCGCTTTTGAATTGCATATAGCGTGTTTATCGCA
ACGAAAAACAGACAAAAAAGAAAGCAAATATGCAAAAACAAAAAAATACGAAGCCAATAAAAAATATCTA
TCTTCAATTGGAATTCGAATTTTCAATTCAAATTCAAACCTACTAAAACCTACTATTTTCCATAATTATA
GATTCTCAAAGGTCTCCAAAGGAATGAGCCAAGAACAAAAAGTTGAGGAGAATACTGCACATTTCCCTTT
CTATAACTTTTTCAAGATCTACTAAGATTTTTGACCCTTGGGATCCTCAAAGTTTTCAAAAAGTAATCCT
GCTCTTCTCTAAATGACGTTTTTTTTTTTGTTTTCATCTGTTCAAAAAACCCCTTAACTAGTCGTCATTC
TTGCCCTTGAATAATAGGATAATATGATTAATCTAATGTCATAATAATCTCCTCTTCGTCTCCCATATTT
TTTCCCATACAAGGATTTCATTTTTACATCCGTGTTTCTCGTATCAGAATGTATTCTTCTTCTGGAAAAG
TAAACAGACTCCTACATCTCTCGCCTCTTTCTGAAAAATTCTAATTATTTCGCTTCTGTAAACACATTTT
CATCCGGGGTTTGCCTATTTTCCCATTCGACCCCCGACTCCGCCTCTTCATTCTCTCACGGAACCCTTTT
CTTCGACGCTTTGCATCTTGATTTACCTCTGATTTCATTTATCAATCAAACTTTCAGTCACCATGCAAAG
CCCAACTAGCAAATTGGTAGAATTCAGGTGCCTGATTGCGTTGGCAATATATTTGCACGCGCTGGAGCAA
TCGATCCAGCACTGCCATTGTGTTCATGGTTACAGAAATAACACGGAGAGCGCCGAGCTGGTCTCCCACT
ACGAGTCGAGTCTTTCGCTCCCGGACATTTTGCCCATTCCCTCAAAGACGTACGACAAGAACCGGGCTCC
CAAGCTCCTCGGCCAGCCCACAGTAGTCTACTTCCATGTCACGGTCCTCTCCCTGGACTCCATTAACGAG
GAGTCTATGACCTATGTGACGGACATCTTCCTTGCACAAAGCTGGCGTGATCCTCGCCTGCGGTTGCCTG
AGAACATGAGTGAGCAGTATCGCATATTGGATGTCGACTGGTTGCACAGCATTTGGCGGCCCGATTGCTT
CTTTAAGAACGCCAAAAAGGTCACCTTCCATGAGATGAGCATTCCCAATCACTATCTCTGGCTGTACCAC
GACAAAACGCTGCTCTATATGTCCAAACTCACGTTGGTCCTGTCGTGCGCCATGAAGTTTGAGTCCTATC
CGCATGACACGCAAATCTGCTCCATGATGATCGAGAGTTTATCCCATACGGTGGAAGATTTGGTTTTCAT
TTGGAACATGACCGACCCACTTGTGGTTAACACGGAGATTGAGTTGCCGCAGCTAGACATATCAAATAAC
TACACAACCGACTGTACTATAGAGTACTCAACAGGTAACTTCACCTGCCTGGCCATTGTGTTCAACCTGC
GCCGACGCCTGGGTTACCATTTGTTCCACACCTACATCCCCTCGGCTCTGATTGTGGTCATGTCTTGGAT
ATCGTTTTGGATAAAACCAGAAGCGATACCCGCCCGTGTAACTCTGGGAGTGACCTCACTGCTAACCCTG
GCCACCCAGAATACCCAGTCGCAACAATCGCTGCCGCCGGTTTCGTATGTCAAGGCTATAGACGTCTGGA
TGTCGTCCTGTTCGGTGTTTGTATTCCTTTCTCTGATGGAATTTGCAGTGGTCAACAATTTTATGGGACC
GGTGGCCACAAAGGCAATGAAGGGGTATTCGGACGAGAACATCAGTGATCTGGACGACCTAAAGCATCAT
CGGGAATCGATTATTGAGCCCCAGTACGACACTTTCTGCCATGGCCATGCCACAGCCATTTATATAGACA
AATTCTCGCGCTTTTTCTTCCCGTTTTCGTTCTTTATACTCAATATTGTCTATTGGACAACGTTCCTAAA
GTAAGCTGTCTCATCCTACTTTCACCTAGTTAACTGCTTGTCTTAAAATCTATGCTTCTCTTTAGTATCT
AAAATTTTCCTAGAAGCTTACAAGTATATAAATGGTCTCTTCTCAATAAAGGTTGTATATTTATTCATCT
TATTGAATCTGCCATTTCCTCGTTTTTGCGAGTTTATATACCTTCCAATTTTCTTTCTATTGTATTTTCA
ACTTCTAATTTTAATTCAGGGAAACTGCTTCAACGCATCAAAAATGGGTATGGTTTCCAAGGGAGAGGCC
GTCATCAAGGAGTTCATGCGTTTCAAGGTCCACATGGAGGGATCCATGAACGGACACGAGTTCGAGATCG
AGGGAGAGGGAGAGGGACGTCCATACGAGGGAACCCAAACCGCCAAGCTCAAGGTCACCAAGGTAAGTTT
AAACATATATATACTAACTAACCCTGATTATTTAAATTTTCAGGGAGGACCACTCCCATTCTCCTGGGAC
ATCCTCTCCCCACAATTCATGTACGGATCCCGTGCCTTCATCAAGCACCCAGCCGACATCCCAGACTACT
ACAAGCAATCCTTCCCAGAGGGATTCAAGTGGGAGCGTGTCATGAACTTCGAGGACGGAGGAGCCGTCAC
CGTCACCCAAGACACCTCCCTCGAGGACGGAACCCTCATCTACAAGGTAAGTTTAAACAGTTCGGTACTA
ACTAACCATACATATTTAAATTTTCAGGTCAAGCTCCGTGGAACCAACTTCCCACCAGACGGACCAGTCA
TGCAAAAGAAGACCATGGGATGGGAGGCCTCCACCGAGCGTCTCTACCCAGAGGACGGAGTCCTCAAGGG
AGACATCAAGATGGCCCTCCGTCTCAAGGACGGAGGACGTTACCTCGCCGACTTCAAGGTAAGTTTAAAC
ATGATTTTACTAACTAACTAATCTGATTTAAATTTTCAGACCACCTACAAGGCCAAGAAGCCAGTCCAAA
TGCCAGGAGCCTACAACGTCGACCGTAAGCTCGACATCACCTCCCACAACGAGGACTACACCGTCGTCGA
GCAATACGAGCGTTCCGAGGGACGTCACTCCACCGGAGGAATGGACGAGCTCTACAAGACGTAAATGCAA
AATCCTTTCAAGCATTCCCTTCTTCTCTATCACTCTTCTTTCTTTTTGTCAAAAAATTCTCTCGCTAATT
TATTTGCTTTTTTAATGTTATTATTTTATGACTTTTTATAGTCACTGAAAAGTTTGCATCTGAGTGAAGT
GAATGCTATCAAAATGTGATTCTGTCTGATGTACTTTCACAATCTCTCTTCAATTCCATTTTGAAGTGCT
TTAAACCCGAAAGGTTGAGAAAAATGCGAGCGCTCAAATATTTGTATTGTGTTCGTTGAGTGACCCAACA
AAAAGAGGAAACTTTATTGTGCCGCCAAGAAAAAAGTCTCAGTAATCAAGCTTATCGATACCGTCGACCT
CGAGGGGGGGCCCGGTACCCAATTCGCCCTATAGTGAGTCGTATTACGCGCGCTCACTGGCCGTCGTTTT
ACAACGTCGTGACTGGGAAAACCCTGGCGTTACCCAACTTAATCGCCTTGCAGCACATCCCCCTTTCGCC
AGCTGGCGTAATAGCGAAGAGGCCCGCACCGATCGCCCTTCCCAACAGTTGCGCAGCCTGAATGGCGAAT
GGG
[124 nt withheld, positions 5604-5727]
C
[91 nt withheld, positions 5729-5819]
A
[49 nt withheld, positions 5821-5869]
CCTTTGACGTTGGAGTCCACGTTCTTT
[37 nt withheld, positions 5897-5933]
ACCCTATCTCGGTCTATTCTTTTGATTTATAAGGGATTTTGCCGATTTCGGCCTATTGGTTAAAAAATGA
GCTGATTTAACAAAAATTTAACGCGAATTTTAACAAAATATTAACGCTTACAATTTAGGTGGCACTTTTC
GGGGAAATGTGCGCGGAACCCCTATTTGTTTATTTTTCTAAATACATTCAAATATGTATCCGCTCATGAG
ACAATAACCCTGATAAATGCTTCAATAATATTGAAAAAGGAAGAGTATGAGTATTCAACATTTCCGTGTC
GCCCTTATTCCCTTTTTTGCGGCATTTTGCCTTCCTGTTTTTGCTCACCCAGAAACGCTGGTGAAAGTAA
AAGATGCTGAAGATCAGTTGGGTGCACGAGTGGGTTACATCGAACTGGATCTCAACAGCGGTAAGATCCT
TGAGAGTTTTCGCCCCGAAGAACGTTTTCCAATGATGAGCACTTTTAAAGTTCTGCTATGTGGCGCGGTA
TTATCCCGTATTGACGCCGGGCAAGAGCAACTCGGTCGCCGCATACACTATTCTCAGAATGACTTGGTTG
AGTACTCACCAGTCACAGAAAAGCATCTTACGGATGGCATGACAGTAAGAGAATTATGCAGTGCTGCCAT
AACCATGAGTGATAACACTGCGGCCAACTTACTTCTGACAACGATCGGAGGACCGAAGGAGCTAACCGCT
TTTTTGCACAACATGGGGGATCATGTAACTCGCCTTGATCGTTGGGAACCGGAGCTGAATGAAGCCATAC
CAAACGACGAGCGTGACACCACGATGCCTGTAGCAATGGCAACAACGTTGCGCAAACTATTAACTGGCGA
ACTACTTACTCTAGCTTCCCGGCAACAATTAATAGACTGGATGGAGGCGGATAAAGTTGCAGGACCACTT
CTGCGCTCGGCCCTTCCGGCTGGCTGGTTTATTGCTGATAAATCTGGAGCCGGTGAGCGTGGGTCTCGCG
GTATCATTGCAGCACTGGGGCCAGATGGTAAGCCCTCCCGTATCGTAGTTATCTACACGACGGGGAGTCA
GGCAACTATGGATGAACGAAATAGACAGATCGCTGAGATAGGTGCCTCACTGATTAAGCATTGGTAACTG
TCAGACCAAGTTTACTCATATATACTTTAGATTGATTTAAAACTTCATTTTTAATTTAAAAGGATCTAGG
TGAAGATCCTTTTTGATAATCTCATGACCAAAATCCCTTAACGTGAGTTTTCGTTCCACTGAGCGTCAGA
CCCCGTAGAAAAGATCAAAGGATCTTCTTGAGATCCTTTTTTTCTGCGCGTAATCTGCTGCTTGCAAACA
AAAAAACCACCGCTACCAGCGGTGGTTTGTTTGCCGGATCAAGAGCTACCAACTCTTTTTCCGAAGGTAA
CTGGCTTCAGCAGAGCGCAGATACCAAATACTGTTCTTCTAGTGTAGCCGTAGTTAGGCCACCACTTCAA
GAACTCTGTAGCACCGCCTACATACCTCGCTCTGCTAATCCTGTTACCAGTGGCTGCTGCCAGTGGCGAT
AAGTCGTGTCTTACCGGGTTGGACTCAAGACGATAGTTACCGGATAAGGCGCAGCGGTCGGGCTGAACGG
GGGGTTCGTGCACACAGCCCAGCTTGGAGCGAACGACCTACACCGAACTGAGATACCTACAGCGTGAGCT
ATGAGAAAGCGCCACGCTTCCCGAAGGGAGAAAGGCGGACAGGTATCCGGTAAGCGGCAGGGTCGGAACA
GGAGAGCGCACGAGGGAGCTTCCAGGGGGAAACGCCTGGTATCTTTATAGTCCTGTCGGGTTTCGCCACC
TCTGACTTGAGCGTCGATTTTTGTGATGCTCGTCAGGGGGGCGGAGCCTATGGAAAAACGCCAGCAACGC
GGCCTTTTTACGGTTCCTGGCCTTTTGCTGGCCTTTTGCTCACATGTTCTTTCCTGCGTTATCCCCTGAT
TCTGTGGATAACCGTATTACCGCCTTTGAGTGAGCTGATACCGCTCGCCGCAGCCGAACGACCGAGCGCA
GCGAGTCAGTGAGCGAGGAAGCGGCCCAATACGCAAACCGCCTCTCCCCGCGCGTTGGCCGATTCATTAA
TGCAGCTGGCACGACAGGTTTCCCGACTGGAAAGCGGGCAGTGAGCGCAACGCAATTAATGT
